>Addgene plasmid #14915 | pAJ13 | depositor full sequence | sequence record 8184 | Author sequence
AAGCTTGCATGCCTGCAGGTCGACTCTAGAGGATCCCCGGGATTGGCCAAAGGACCCAAAGGTATGTTTC
GAATGATACTAACATAACATAGAACATTTTCAGGAGGACCCTTGAGGGTACCGGTAGAAAAAATGAGTAA
AGGAGAAGAACTTTTCACTGGAGTTGTCCCAATTCTTGTTGAATTAGATGGTGATGTTAATGGGCACAAA
TTTTCTGTCAGTGGAGAGGGTGAAGGTGATGCAACATACGGAAAACTTACCCTTAAATTTATTTGCACTA
CTGGAAAACTACCTGTTCCATGGGTAAGTTTAAACATATATATACTAACTAACCCTGATTATTTAAATTT
TCAGCCAACACTTGTCACTACTTTCTGTTATGGTGTTCAATGCTTCTCGAGATACCCAGATCATATGAAA
CGGCATGACTTTTTCAAGAGTGCCATGCCCGAAGGTTATGTACAGGAAAGAACTATATTTTTCAAAGATG
ACGGGAACTACAAGACACGTAAGTTTAAACAGTTCGGTACTAACTAACCATACATATTTAAATTTTCAGG
TGCTGAAGTCAAGTTTGAAGGTGATACCCTTGTTAATAGAATCGAGTTAAAAGGTATTGATTTTAAAGAA
GATGGAAACATTCTTGGACACAAATTGGAATACAACTATAACTCACACAATGTATACATCATGGCAGACA
AACAAAAGAATGGAATCAAAGTTGTAAGTTTAAACATGATTTTACTAACTAACTAATCTGATTTAAATTT
TCAGAACTTCAAAATTAGACACAACATTGAAGATGGAAGCGTTCAACTAGCAGACCATTATCAACAAAAT
ACTCCAATTGGCGATGGCCCTGTCCTTTTACCAGACAACCATTACCTGTCCACACAATCTGCCCTTTCGA
AAGATCCCAACGAAAAGAGAGACCACATGGTCCTTCTTGAGTTTGTAACAGCTGCTGGGATTACACATGG
CATGGATGAACTATACAAATAGCATTCGTAGAATTACGCGTCCTAGGCCTGAATTCCTAGGAATTTATTT
TGATAAGTCTCGCGTATTTTATTTGTAATAATNTTATAATAAGATCAATTTACATTTATACTGATAAAAT
TGACACAATTACACTTTTTATTATAAAATATTTTAAAATATTTCTATCAAAAGGTTTATTTTTGTTTTAA
ATATAATGGTTTTTTTTGTAAAAAATACTTATTTCGTTTGATAATCTTTATTCAGAGATTTGAATAATTT
TAAATAAAGTAGTTTAGTTTTCATATAAAAGTTAATGGTATATATAAATATTTAAATAGTAAAGATTGAA
TCAGTATTCAAAATGACACCTAAAAGTTATTCTATTTCTAGCTATAACAATAATAATAAAGATAATTATG
ATACAGATTTAGAAAAAAAAATAAGGTTAAATTAATTAATTCTATTTTTAATTAAAATGATTTAAGGGAG
TTAAATGAAACAGAAACAGATTGGGTCTCTATATATTTAGTTTATGTAATGTTATTTTTTGGTGGAATAC
AAATAACGGTATATTTTACTTCAATGTGGCCATACTTATCAACAATAAATAGTAAGGCAAATGTAGATAC
TTTAGGGTGGGTTGTAGCACTAGTCGGCCGTACGGGCCCTTTCGTCTCGCGCGTTTCGGTGATGACGGTG
AAAACCTCTGACACATGCAGCTCCCGGAGACGGTCACAGCTTGTCTGTAAGCGGATGCCGGGAGCAGACA
AGCCCGTCAGGGCGCGTCAGCGGGTGTTGGCGGGTGTCGGGGCTGGCTTAACTATGCGGCATCAGAGCAG
ATTGTACTGAGAGTGCACCATATGCGGTGTGAAATACCGCACAGATGCGTAAGGAGAAAATACCGCATCA
GGCGGCCTTAAGGGCCTCGTGATACGCCTATTTTTATAGGTTAATGTCATGATAATAATGGTTTCTTAGA
CGTCAGGTGGCACTTTTCGGGGAAATGTGCGCGGAACCCCTATTTGTTTATTTTTCTAAATACATTCAAA
TATGTATCCGCTCATGAGACAATAACCCTGATAAATGCTTCAATAATATTGAAAAAGGAAGAGTATGAGT
ATTCAACATTTCCGTGTCGCCCTTATTCCCTTTTTTGCGGCATTTTGCCTTCCTGTTTTTGCTCACCCAG
AAACGCTGGTGAAAGTAAAAGATGCTGAAGATCAGTTGGGTGCACGAGTGGGTTACATCGAACTGGATCT
CAACAGCGGTAAGATCCTTGAGAGTTTTCGCCCCGAAGAACGTTTTCCAATGATGAGCACTTTTAAAGTT
CTGCTATGTGGCGCGGTATTATCCCGTATTGACGCCGGGCAAGAGCAACTCGGTCGCCGCATACACTATT
CTCAGAATGACTTGGTTGAGTACTCACCAGTCACAGAAAAGCATCTTACGGATGGCATGACAGTAAGAGA
ATTATGCAGTGCTGCCATAACCATGAGTGATAACACTGCGGCCAACTTACTTCTGACAACGATCGGAGGA
CCGAAGGAGCTAACCGCTTTTTTGCACAACATGGGGGATCATGTAACTCGCCTTGATCGTTGGGAACCGG
AGCTGAATGAAGCCATACCAAACGACGAGCGTGACACCACGATGCCTGTAGCAATGGCAACAACGTTGCG
CAAACTATTAACTGGCGAACTACTTACTCTAGCTTCCCGGCAACAATTAATAGACTGGATGGAGGCGGAT
AAAGTTGCAGGACCACTTCTGCGCTCGGCCCTTCCGGCTGGCTGGTTTATTGCTGATAAATCTGGAGCCG
GTGAGCGTGGGTCTCGCGGTATCATTGCAGCACTGGGGCCAGATGGTAAGCCCTCCCGTATCGTAGTTAT
CTACACGACGGGGAGTCAGGCAACTATGGATGAACGAAATAGACAGATCGCTGAGATAGGTGCCTCACTG
ATTAAGCATTGGTAACTGTCAGACCAAGTTTACTCATATATACTTTAGATTGATTTAAAACTTCATTTTT
AATTTAAAAGGATCTAGGTGAAGATCCTTTTTGATAATCTCATGACCAAAATCCCTTAACGTGAGTTTTC
GTTCCACTGAGCGTCAGACCCCGTAGAAAAGATCAAAGGATCTTCTTGAGATCCTTTTTTTCTGCGCGTA
ATCTGCTGCTTGCAAACAAAAAAACCACCGCTACCAGCGGTGGTTTGTTTGCCGGATCAAGAGCTACCAA
CTCTTTTTCCGAAGGTAACTGGCTTCAGCAGAGCGCAGATACCAAATACTGTCCTTCTAGTGTAGCCGTA
GTTAGGCCACCACTTCAAGAACTCTGTAGCACCGCCTACATACCTCGCTCTGCTAATCCTGTTACCAGTG
GCTGCTGCCAGTGGCGATAAGTCGTGTCTTACCGGGTTGGACTCAAGACGATAGTTACCGGATAAGGCGC
AGCGGTCGGGCTGAACGGGGGGTTCGTGCACACAGCCCAGCTTGGAGCGAACGACCTACACCGAACTGAG
ATACCTACAGCGTGAGCATTGAGAAAGCGCCACGCTTCCCGAAGGGAGAAAGGCGGACAGGTATCCGGTA
AGCGGCAGGGTCGGAACAGGAGAGCGCACGAGGGAGCTTCCAGGGGGAAACGCCTGGTATCTTTATAGTC
CTGTCGGGTTTCGCCACCTCTGACTTGAGCGTCGATTTTTGTGATGCTCGTCAGGGGGGCGGAGCCTATG
GAAAAACGCCAGCAACGCGGCCTTTTTACGGTTCCTGGCCTTTTGCTGGCCTTTTGCTCACATGTTCTTT
CCTGCGTTATCCCCTGATTCTGTGGATAACCGTATTACCGCCTTTGAGTGAGCTGATACCGCTCGCCGCA
GCCGAACGACCGAGCGCAGCGAGTCAGTGAGCGAGGAAGCGGAAGAGCGCCCAATACGCAAACCGCCTCT
CCCCGCGCGTTGGCCGATTCATTAATGCAGCTGGCACGACAGGTTTCCCGACTGGAAAGCGGGCAGTGAG
CGCAACGCAATTAATGTGAGTTAGCTCACTCATTAGGCACCCCAGGCTTTACACTTTATGCTTCCGGCTC
GTATGTTGTGTGGAATTGTGAGCGGATAACAATTTCACACAGGAAACAGCTATGACCATGATTACGCCAA
GCTGTAAGTTTAAACATGATCTTACTAACTAACTATTCTCATTTAAATTTTCAGAGCTTAAAAATGGCTG
AAATCACTCACAACGATGGATACGCTAACAACTTGGAAATGAAAT
Features (pLannotate 1.2.2; 11 found; start..end, strand, type, name):
      1..41      -  misc_feature   MCS (fragment): pUC18/19 multiple cloning site
    136..996     +  CDS            sg25: sg25 is a basic (constitutively fluorescent) green fluorescent protein published in 1997, derived from Aequorea victoria.
   1656..1691    +  CDS            rop (fragment): Rop protein, which maintains plasmids at low copy number; rop
   1793..1892    +  misc_feature   bom (fragment): basis of mobility region from pBR322
   1990..2094    +  promoter       AmpR promoter: bla
   2095..2955    +  CDS            AmpR: β-lactamase; bla; confers resistance to ampicillin, carbenicillin, and related antibiotics
   3126..3714    +  rep_origin     ori: high-copy-number ColE1/pMB1/pBR322/pUC origin of replication
   3897..3989    +  CDS            lacI (fragment): lac repressor; lacI; The lac repressor binds to the lac operator to inhibit transcription in E. coli. This inhibition can be relieved by adding lactose or isopropyl-β-D-thiogalactopyranoside (IPTG).
   4002..4023    +  protein_bind   CAP binding site: CAP binding activates transcription in the presence of cAMP. E. coli catabolite activator protein
   4038..4068    +  promoter       lac promoter: promoter for the E. coli lac operon
   4076..4092    +  protein_bind   lac operator: The lac repressor binds to the lac operator to inhibit transcription in E. coli. This inhibition can be relieved by adding lactose or isopropyl-β-D-thiogalactopyranoside (IPTG). lac repressor encoded by lacI
