[The description below was written by a language model from this plasmid's Addgene catalogue record and pLannotate feature annotations shown in this document.]
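Description:
pAJ13 is a worm expression plasmid built for transgenesis in the parasitic nematode Strongyloides stercoralis. It derives from the backbone pAJ02 (4,225 bp), into which a 20 bp polylinker, multiple cloning site 3 (MCS3), was inserted between MluI and AvrII sites, both of which are preserved. The depositor's full sequence is 4,245 nt, which matches backbone plus insert. The depositor points to the Fire Lab C. elegans vector kit documentation for background, suggesting the design follows that family of nematode reporter vectors. In E. coli the plasmid replicates from a high-copy ColE1/pUC-type origin and is selected with ampicillin through the bla β-lactamase gene and its own promoter. Short remnants of rop, the pBR322 bom region and lacI are also detected, along with a CAP binding site, lac promoter and lac operator and a fragment of the pUC18/19 polylinker, all typical leftovers of a pUC-derived cloning backbone.

The main payload annotated is a green fluorescent protein coding sequence, matched to an Aequorea victoria GFP variant. It lies just downstream of the pUC polylinker fragment. No nematode promoter or 3' UTR is annotated in the feature table, and the record does not state which regulatory elements, if any, flank the reporter. The associated publications concern tissue-specific transgene expression in S. stercoralis using vectors that share a common 3' UTR and the need for endogenous non-coding control elements, so an unannotated Strongyloides 3' region downstream of GFP is plausible but not confirmed here. As recorded, pAJ13 appears to serve as a GFP reporter cloning vector whose added restriction sites make it easier to insert candidate promoters or other sequences for expression studies in the worm.
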