Addgene plasmid #14915: pAJ13
Depositing lab: James Lok. Depositing organization: University of Pennsylvania. Publication: Strongyloides stercoralis: cell- and tissue-specific transgene expression and co-transformation with vector constructs incorporating a common multifunctional 3' UTR. Junio AB, Li X, Massey HC, Nolan TJ, Todd Lamitina S, Sundaram MV, Lok JB. Exp Parasitol. 2008 Feb . 118(2):253-65. 10.1016/j.exppara.2007.08.018 PubMed 17945217.
Backbone
  Vector backbone: pAJ02
  Backbone size w/o insert (bp): 4225
  Vector type: Worm Expression
Growth in bacteria
  Bacterial resistance: Ampicillin, 100 μg/mL
  Growth temperature: 37°C
  Growth strain: DH5alpha
  Copy number: Unknown
Gene/Insert
  Gene/Insert name: multiple cloning site 3 (alt name: MCS3)
  Species: S. stercoralis (nematode)
  Insert size (bp): 20
  Cloning method: Restriction Enzyme; 5′ cloning site MluI (not destroyed); 3′ cloning site AvrII (not destroyed)
  Sequencing primers: 5′ M13 forward
Terms and licenses: Academic/Nonprofit Terms; Industry Terms: Not Available to Industry
Depositor comments: derived from pAJ02 with Mulitple cloning site 3 (MCS3). See Fire Lab C. elegans Vector Kit 1995 Documetation. PAPER:Int J Parasitol. 2006 May 31;36(6):671-9. Epub 2006 Feb 7 Successful transgenesis of the parasitic nematode Strongyloides stercoralis requires endogenous non-coding control elements.
How to cite: pAJ13 was a gift from James Lok (Addgene plasmid # 14915 ; http://n2t.net/addgene:14915 ; RRID:Addgene_14915)
