>Addgene plasmid #14915 | pAJ13 | addgene partial sequence | sequence record 36556 | GFPfusionREV 5'-CTCCACTGACAGAAAATTTG-3'
NCCANTATTCACAGAATTGGGACACTCCAGTGAAAAGTTCTTCTCCTTTACTCATTTTTTCTACCGGTAC
CCTCCAAGGGTCCTCCTGAAAATGTTCTATGTTATGTTAGTATCATTCGAAACATACCTTTGGGTCCTTT
GGCCAATCCCGGGGATCCTCTAGAGTCGACCTGCAGGCATGCAAGCTTATTTCATTTCCAAGTTGTTAGC
GTATCCATCGTTGTGAGTGATTTCAGCCATTTTTAAGCTCTGAAAATTTAAATGAGAATAGTTAGTTAGT
AAGATCATGTTTAAACTTACAGCTTGGCGTAATCATGGTCATAGCTGTTTCCTGTGTGAAATTGTTATCC
GCTCACAATTCCACACAACATACGAGCCGGAAGCATAAAGTGTAAAGCCTGGGGTGCCTAATGAGTGAGC
TAACTCACATTAATTGCGTTGCGCTCACTGCCCGCTTTCCAGTCGGGAAACCTGTCGTGCCAGCTGCATT
AATGAATCGGCCAACGCGCGGGGAGAGGCGGTTTGCGTATTGGGCGCTCTTCCGCTTCCTCGCTCACTGA
CTCGCTGCGCTCGGTCGTTCGGCTGCGGCGAGCGGTATCAGCTCACTCAAAGGCGGTAATACGGTTATCC
ACAGAATCAGGGGATAACGCAGGAAAGAACATGTGAGCAAAAGGCCAGCAAAAGGCCAGGAACCGTAAAA
AGGCCGCGTTGCTGGCGTTTTTCCATAGGCTCCGCCCCCCTGACGAGCATCACAAAAATCGACGCTCAAG
TCAGAGGTGGCGAAACCCGACAGGACTATAAAGATACCAGGCGTTTCCCCCTGGAAGCTCCCTCGTGCGC
TCTCTGTCCGACTGCNTACGACGCCTTCTCAGGTCA
